>Addgene plasmid #220971 | pLenti6.3-efSaCas9-BlastR | addgene full sequence | sequence record 441023 | Addgene NGS Result
AATGTAGTCTTATGCAATACTCTTGTAGTCTTGCAACATGGTAACGATGAGTTAGCAACATGCCTTACAA
GGAGAGAAAAAGCACCGTGCATGCCGATTGGTGGAAGTAAGGTGGTACGATCGTGCCTTATTAGGAAGGC
AACAGACGGGTCTGACATGGATTGGACGAACCACTGAATTGCCGCATTGCAGAGATATTGTATTTAAGTG
CCTAGCTCGATACATAAACGGGTCTCTCTGGTTAGACCAGATCTGAGCCTGGGAGCTCTCTGGCTAACTA
GGGAACCCACTGCTTAAGCCTCAATAAAGCTTGCCTTGAGTGCTTCAAGTAGTGTGTGCCCGTCTGTTGT
GTGACTCTGGTAACTAGAGATCCCTCAGACCCTTTTAGTCAGTGTGGAAAATCTCTAGCAGTGGCGCCCG
AACAGGGACTTGAAAGCGAAAGGGAAACCAGAGGAGCTCTCTCGACGCAGGACTCGGCTTGCTGAAGCGC
GCACGGCAAGAGGCGAGGGGCGGCGACTGGTGAGTACGCCAAAAATTTTGACTAGCGGAGGCTAGAAGGA
GAGAGATGGGTGCGAGAGCGTCAGTATTAAGCGGGGGAGAATTAGATCGCGATGGGAAAAAATTCGGTTA
AGGCCAGGGGGAAAGAAAAAATATAAATTAAAACATATAGTATGGGCAAGCAGGGAGCTAGAACGATTCG
CAGTTAATCCTGGCCTGTTAGAAACATCAGAAGGCTGTAGACAAATACTGGGACAGCTACAACCATCCCT
TCAGACAGGATCAGAAGAACTTAGATCATTATATAATACAGTAGCAACCCTCTATTGTGTGCATCAAAGG
ATAGAGATAAAAGACACCAAGGAAGCTTTAGACAAGATAGAGGAAGAGCAAAACAAAAGTAAGACCACCG
CACAGCAAGCGGCCGGCCGCTGATCTTCAGACCTGGAGGAGGAGATATGAGGGACAATTGGAGAAGTGAA
TTATATAAATATAAAGTAGTAAAAATTGAACCATTAGGAGTAGCACCCACCAAGGCAAAGAGAAGAGTGG
TGCAGAGAGAAAAAAGAGCAGTGGGAATAGGAGCTTTGTTCCTTGGGTTCTTGGGAGCAGCAGGAAGCAC
TATGGGCGCAGCGTCAATGACGCTGACGGTACAGGCCAGACAATTATTGTCTGGTATAGTGCAGCAGCAG
AACAATTTGCTGAGGGCTATTGAGGCGCAACAGCATCTGTTGCAACTCACAGTCTGGGGCATCAAGCAGC
TCCAGGCAAGAATCCTGGCTGTGGAAAGATACCTAAAGGATCAACAGCTCCTGGGGATTTGGGGTTGCTC
TGGAAAACTCATTTGCACCACTGCTGTGCCTTGGAATGCTAGTTGGAGTAATAAATCTCTGGAACAGATT
TGGAATCACACGACCTGGATGGAGTGGGACAGAGAAATTAACAATTACACAAGCTTAATACACTCCTTAA
TTGAAGAATCGCAAAACCAGCAAGAAAAGAATGAACAAGAATTATTGGAATTAGATAAATGGGCAAGTTT
GTGGAATTGGTTTAACATAACAAATTGGCTGTGGTATATAAAATTATTCATAATGATAGTAGGAGGCTTG
GTAGGTTTAAGAATAGTTTTTGCTGTACTTTCTATAGTGAATAGAGTTAGGCAGGGATATTCACCATTAT
CGTTTCAGACCCACCTCCCAACCCCGAGGGGACCCGACAGGCCCGAAGGAATAGAAGAAGAAGGTGGAGA
GAGAGACAGAGACAGATCCATTCGATTAGTGAACGGATCTCGACGGTATCGATAAGCTTGGGAGTTCCGC
GTTACATAACTTACGGTAAATGGCCCGCCTGGCTGACCGCCCAACGACCCCCGCCCATTGACGTCAATAA
TGACGTATGTTCCCATAGTAACGCCAATAGGGACTTTCCATTGACGTCAATGGGTGGAGTATTTACGGTA
AACTGCCCACTTGGCAGTACATCAAGTGTATCATATGCCAAGTACGCCCCCTATTGACGTCAATGACGGT
AAATGGCCCGCCTGGCATTATGCCCAGTACATGACCTTATGGGACTTTCCTACTTGGCAGTACATCTACG
TATTAGTCATCGCTATTACCATGGTGATGCGGTTTTGGCAGTACATCAATGGGCGTGGATAGCGGTTTGA
CTCACGGGGATTTCCAAGTCTCCACCCCATTGACGTCAATGGGAGTTTGTTTTGGCACCAAAATCAACGG
GACTTTCCAAAATGTCGTAACAACTCCGCCCCATTGACGCAAATGGGCGGTAGGCGTGTACGGTGGGAGG
TCTATATAAGCAGAGCTCGTTTAGTGAACCGTCAGATCGCCTGGAGACGCCATCCACGCTGTTTTGACCT
CCATAGAAGACACCGACTTAATACGACTCACTATAGGGAGAGCCGCCACCATGGCACCGAAGAAGAAGCG
TAAAGTCGGAATCCACGGAGTTCCTGCGGCAGGGAAACGGAACTACATCCTGGGGCTTGACATTGGGATA
ACCAGCGTTGGCTACGGAATTATTGATTATGAGACACGCGATGTGATTGACGCCGGGGTTAGGCTGTTCA
AAGAGGCCAACGTTGAAAACAACGAGGGAAGACGGAGTAAGCGCGGAGCAAGAAGACTCAAGCGCAGACG
GAGACATCGGATTCAGAGGGTGAAAAAGCTGCTCTTCGATTACAATCTCCTGACCGATCATAGTGAGCTG
AGCGGAATCAACCCCTACGAGGCGCGAGTGAAAGGGCTTTCCCAGAAGCTGTCCGAAGAGGAGTTCTCCG
CCGCGTTGCTGCACCTGGCCAAACGGAGGGGGGTTCACAATGTAAACGAAGTGGAGGAGGACACGGGCAA
TGAACTTAGTACGAAAGAACAGATCAGTAGGAACTCTAAGGCTCTCGAAGAGAAATACGTCGCTGAGTTG
CAGCTTGAGAGACTGAAAAAAGACGGCGAAGTACGCGGATCTATTAATAGGTTCAAGACTTCAGATTACG
TAAAGGAAGCCAAGCAGCTCCTGAAAGTACAGAAAGCGTACCATCAGCTCGATCAGAGCTTCATCGATAC
CTACATAGATTTGCTGGAGACACGGAGGACATACTACGAGGGCCCAGGGGAAGGATCTCCTTTTGGGTGG
AAGGACATCAAGGAATGGTACGAGATGCTTATGGGACATTGTACATATTTTCCGGAGGAGCTCAGGAGCG
TCAAGTACGCCTACAATGCCGACCTGTACAATGCCCTCGATGACCTCAATAACCTCGTGATTACCAGGGA
CGAGAACGAGAAGCTGGAGTACTATGAAAAGTTCCAGATTATCGAGAATGTGTTTAAGCAGAAGAAGAAG
CCGACACTTAAGCAGATTGCAAAGGAAATCCTCGTGAATGAGGAAGATATCAAGGGATACAGAGTGACAA
GTACAGGCAAGCCCGAGTTCACAAATCTGAAGGTGTACCACGATATTAAGGACATAACCGCACGAAAGGA
GATAATCGAAAACGCTGAGCTCCTCGATCAGATCGCAAAAATTCTTACCATCTACCAGTCTAGTGAGGAC
ATTCAGGAGGAACTGACTAATCTGAACAGTGAGCTCACCCAAGAGGAAATTGAGCAGATTTCAAACCTGA
AAGGCTACACCGGGACGCACAATCTGAGCCTCAAAGCAATCAACCTCATTCTGGATGAACTTTGGCACAC
AAATGACAACCAAATTGCCATATTCAACCGCCTGAAACTGGTGCCAAAAAAAGTGGATCTGTCACAGCAA
AAGGAAATCCCTACAACCTTGGTTGACGATTTTATTCTGTCCCCCGTTGTCAAGCGGAGCTTCATCCAGT
CAATCAAGGTGATCAATGCCATCATTAAAAAATACGGATTGCCAAACGATATAATTATCGAGCTTGCACG
AGAGAAGAACTCAAAGGACGCCCAGAAGATGATTAACGAAATGCAGAAGCGCAACCGCCAGACAAACGAA
CGCATAGAGGAAATTATAAGAACAACCGGCAAAGAGAATGCCAAGTATCTGATCGAGAAAATCAAGCTGC
ACGACATGCAAGAAGGCAAGTGCCTGTACTCTCTGGAAGCTATCCCACTCGAAGATCTGCTGAATAATCC
ATTCAATTACGAGGTGGACCACATCATCCCTAGATCCGTAAGCTTTGACAATTCCTTCAATAACAAAGTT
CTGGTTAAACAGGAGGAAAATTCTAAAAAAGGGAACCGGACCCCGTTCCAGTACCTGAGCTCCAGTGACA
GCAAGATTAGCTACGAGACTTTTAAGAAACATATTCTGAATCTGGCCAAAGGCAAAGGCAGGATCAGCAA
GACCAAGAAGGAGTACCTCCTCGAAGAACGCGACATTAACAGATTTAGTGTGCAGAAAGATTTCATCAAC
CGAAACCTTGTCGATACTCGGTACGCCACGAGAGGCCTGATGAATCTCCTCAGGAGCTACTTCCGCGTCA
ATAATCTGGACGTTAAAGTCAAGAGCATAAATGGGGGATTCACCAGCTTTCTGAGGAGAAAGTGGAAGTT
TAAGAAGGAACGAAACAAAGGATACAAGCACCATGCTGAGGATGCTTTGATCATCGCTAACGCGGACTTT
ATCTTTAAGGAATGGAAAAAGCTGGATAAGGCAAAGAAAGTGATGGAAAACCAGATGTTCGAGGAGAAGC
AGGCAGAGTCAATGCCTGAGATCGAGACAGAGCAGGAATACAAGGAAATTTTCATCACCCCTCATCAGAT
TAAACACATAAAGGACTTCAAAGACTATAAATACTCTCATAGGGTGGACAAAAAACCCAATCGCGAGCTC
ATTAATGACACCCTGTACTCAACACGGAAGGATGATAAAGGTAATACCTTGATTGTGAATAATCTTAATG
GATTGTATGACAAAGATAACGACAAGCTCAAGAAGCTGATCAACAAGTCTCCAGAGAAGCTCCTTATGTA
TCACCACGACCCACAGACTTATCAGAAATTGAAACTGATCATGGAGCAATACGGGGATGAGAAGAACCCA
CTCTACAAATATTATGAGGAAACAGGTAATTACCTGACCAAGTACTCCAAGAAGGATAACGGACCAGTGA
TCAAAAAGATAAAGTACTATGGCAACAAACTTAATGCGCATTTGGACATAACTGACGATTACCCCAATTC
TCGAAACAAGGTTGTGAAGCTCTCCCTGAAGCCTTATAGATTTGACGTGTACCTGGATAATGGGGTTTAT
AAATTCGTCACCGTGAAAAATCTGGACGTGATCAAAAAGGAGAACTATTATGAAGTAAACTCAAAGTGCT
ATGAGGAGGCGAAGAAGCTGAAGAAGATCTCCAATCAGGCCGAGTTCATCGCTTCCTTCTATAATAACGA
TCTCATCAAGATCAATGGAGAGCTTTATCGCGTCATTGGTGTGAACAATGACTTGCTGAACAGGATCGAA
GTCAATATGATAGACATTACCTACCGGGAGTATCTCGAAAACATGAATGATAAACGGCCGCCTCGCATCA
TCAAGACAATCGCATCTAAAACTCAGTCAATAAAAAAGTACTCTACCGATATCCTGGGGAATCTCTATGA
AGTGAAGTCAAAGAAGCACCCACAAATCATTAAAAAAGGTGGATCCCCCAAGAAGAAGAGGAAAGTCTCG
AGCGATTACAAAGACGATGACGATAAGGGCAGCGGCGCAACAAACTTCTCTCTGCTGAAACAAGCCGGAG
ATGTCGAAGAGAATCCTGGACCGATGGCCAAGCCTTTGTCTCAAGAAGAATCCACCCTCATTGAAAGAGC
AACGGCTACAATCAACAGCATCCCCATCTCTGAAGACTACAGCGTCGCCAGCGCAGCTCTCTCTAGCGAC
GGCCGCATCTTCACTGGTGTCAATGTATATCATTTTACTGGGGGACCTTGTGCAGAACTCGTGGTGCTGG
GCACTGCTGCTGCTGCGGCAGCTGGCAACCTGACTTGTATCGTCGCGATCGGAAATGAGAACAGGGGCAT
CTTGAGCCCCTGCGGACGGTGCCGACAGGTGCTTCTCGATCTGCATCCTGGGATCAAAGCCATAGTGAAG
GACAGTGATGGACAGCCGACGGCAGTTGGGATTCGTGAATTGCTGCCCTCTGGTTATGTGTGGGAGGGCT
AAGAATTCGATATCAAGCTTATCGGTAATCAACCTCTGGATTACAAAATTTGTGAAAGATTGACTGGTAT
TCTTAACTATGTTGCTCCTTTTACGCTATGTGGATACGCTGCTTTAATGCCTTTGTATCATGCTATTGCT
TCCCGTATGGCTTTCATTTTCTCCTCCTTGTATAAATCCTGGTTGCTGTCTCTTTATGAGGAGTTGTGGC
CCGTTGTCAGGCAACGTGGCGTGGTGTGCACTGTGTTTGCTGACGCAACCCCCACTGGTTGGGGCATTGC
CACCACCTGTCAGCTCCTTTCCGGGACTTTCGCTTTCCCCCTCCCTATTGCCACGGCGGAACTCATCGCC
GCCTGCCTTGCCCGCTGCTGGACAGGGGCTCGGCTGTTGGGCACTGACAATTCCGTGGTGTTGTCGGGGA
AATCATCGTCCTTTCCTTGGCTGCTCGCCTGTGTTGCCACCTGGATTCTGCGCGGGACGTCCTTCTGCTA
CGTCCCTTCGGCCCTCAATCCAGCGGACCTTCCTTCCCGCGGCCTGCTGCCGGCTCTGCGGCCTCTTCCG
CGTCTTCGCCTTCGCCCTCAGACGAGTCGGATCTCCCTTTGGGCCGCCTCCCCGCATCGCTTTAAGACCA
ATGACTTACAAGGCAGCTGTAGATCTTAGCCACTTTTTAAAAGAAAAGGGGGGACTGGAAGGGCTAATTC
ACTCCCAACGAAGACAAGATCTGCTTTTTGCTTGTACTGGGTCTCTCTGGTTAGACCAGATCTGAGCCTG
GGAGCTCTCTGGCTAACTAGGGAACCCACTGCTTAAGCCTCAATAAAGCTTGCCTTGAGTGCTTCAAGTA
GTGTGTGCCCGTCTGTTGTGTGACTCTGGTAACTAGAGATCCCTCAGACCCTTTTAGTCAGTGTGGAAAA
TCTCTAGCAGTAGTAGTTCATGTCATCTTATTATTCAGTATTTATAACTTGCAAAGAAATGAATATCAGA
GAGTGAGAGGAACTTGTTTATTGCAGCTTATAATGGTTACAAATAAAGCAATAGCATCACAAATTTCACA
AATAAAGCATTTTTTTCACTGCATTCTAGTTGTGGTTTGTCCAAACTCATCAATGTATCTTATCATGTCT
GGCTCTAGCTATCCCGCCCCTAACTCCGCCCATCCCGCCCCTAACTCCGCCCAGTTCCGCCCATTCTCCG
CCCCATGGCTGACTAATTTTTTTTATTTATGCAGAGGCCGAGGCCGCCTCGGCCTCTGAGCTATTCCAGA
AGTAGTGAGGAGGCTTTTTTGGAGGCCTAGGGACGTACCCAATTCGCCCTATAGTGAGTCGTATTACGCG
CGCTCACTGGCCGTCGTTTTACAACGTCGTGACTGGGAAAACCCTGGCGTTACCCAACTTAATCGCCTTG
CAGCACATCCCCCTTTCGCCAGCTGGCGTAATAGCGAAGAGGCCCGCACCGATCGCCCTTCCCAACAGTT
GCGCAGCCTGAATGGCGAATGGG
[124 nt withheld, positions 7654-7777]
C
[91 nt withheld, positions 7779-7869]
A
[49 nt withheld, positions 7871-7919]
CCTTTGACGTTGGAGTCCACGTTCTTT
[37 nt withheld, positions 7947-7983]
ACCCTATCTCGGTCTATTCTTTTGATTTATAAGGGATTTTGCCGATTTCGGCCTATTGGTTAAAAAATGA
GCTGATTTAACAAAAATTTAACGCGAATTTTAACAAAATATTAACGCTTACAATTTAGGTGGCACTTTTC
GGGGAAATGTGCGCGGAACCCCTATTTGTTTATTTTTCTAAATACATTCAAATATGTATCCGCTCATGAG
ACAATAACCCTGATAAATGCTTCAATAATATTGAAAAAGGAAGAGTATGAGTATTCAACATTTCCGTGTC
GCCCTTATTCCCTTTTTTGCGGCATTTTGCCTTCCTGTTTTTGCTCACCCAGAAACGCTGGTGAAAGTAA
AAGATGCTGAAGATCAGTTGGGTGCACGAGTGGGTTACATCGAACTGGATCTCAACAGCGGTAAGATCCT
TGAGAGTTTTCGCCCCGAAGAACGTTTTCCAATGATGAGCACTTTTAAAGTTCTGCTATGTGGCGCGGTA
TTATCCCGTATTGACGCCGGGCAAGAGCAACTCGGTCGCCGCATACACTATTCTCAGAATGACTTGGTTG
AGTACTCACCAGTCACAGAAAAGCATCTTACGGATGGCATGACAGTAAGAGAATTATGCAGTGCTGCCAT
AACCATGAGTGATAACACTGCGGCCAACTTACTTCTGACAACGATCGGAGGACCGAAGGAGCTAACCGCT
TTTTTGCACAACATGGGGGATCATGTAACTCGCCTTGATCGTTGGGAACCGGAGCTGAATGAAGCCATAC
CAAACGACGAGCGTGACACCACGATGCCTGTAGCAATGGCAACAACGTTGCGCAAACTATTAACTGGCGA
ACTACTTACTCTAGCTTCCCGGCAACAATTAATAGACTGGATGGAGGCGGATAAAGTTGCAGGACCACTT
CTGCGCTCGGCCCTTCCGGCTGGCTGGTTTATTGCTGATAAATCTGGAGCCGGTGAGCGTGGGTCTCGCG
GTATCATTGCAGCACTGGGGCCAGATGGTAAGCCCTCCCGTATCGTAGTTATCTACACGACGGGGAGTCA
GGCAACTATGGATGAACGAAATAGACAGATCGCTGAGATAGGTGCCTCACTGATTAAGCATTGGTAACTG
TCAGACCAAGTTTACTCATATATACTTTAGATTGATTTAAAACTTCATTTTTAATTTAAAAGGATCTAGG
TGAAGATCCTTTTTGATAATCTCATGACCAAAATCCCTTAACGTGAGTTTTCGTTCCACTGAGCGTCAGA
CCCCGTAGAAAAGATCAAAGGATCTTCTTGAGATCCTTTTTTTCTGCGCGTAATCTGCTGCTTGCAAACA
AAAAAACCACCGCTACCAGCGGTGGTTTGTTTGCCGGATCAAGAGCTACCAACTCTTTTTCCGAAGGTAA
CTGGCTTCAGCAGAGCGCAGATACCAAATACTGTTCTTCTAGTGTAGCCGTAGTTAGGCCACCACTTCAA
GAACTCTGTAGCACCGCCTACATACCTCGCTCTGCTAATCCTGTTACCAGTGGCTGCTGCCAGTGGCGAT
AAGTCGTGTCTTACCGGGTTGGACTCAAGACGATAGTTACCGGATAAGGCGCAGCGGTCGGGCTGAACGG
GGGGTTCGTGCACACAGCCCAGCTTGGAGCGAACGACCTACACCGAACTGAGATACCTACAGCGTGAGCT
ATGAGAAAGCGCCACGCTTCCCGAAGGGAGAAAGGCGGACAGGTATCCGGTAAGCGGCAGGGTCGGAACA
GGAGAGCGCACGAGGGAGCTTCCAGGGGGAAACGCCTGGTATCTTTATAGTCCTGTCGGGTTTCGCCACC
TCTGACTTGAGCGTCGATTTTTGTGATGCTCGTCAGGGGGGCGGAGCCTATGGAAAAACGCCAGCAACGC
GGCCTTTTTACGGTTCCTGGCCTTTTGCTGGCCTTTTGCTCACATGTTCTTTCCTGCGTTATCCCCTGAT
TCTGTGGATAACCGTATTACCGCCTTTGAGTGAGCTGATACCGCTCGCCGCAGCCGAACGACCGAGCGCA
GCGAGTCAGTGAGCGAGGAAGCGGAAGAGCGCCCAATACGCAAACCGCCTCTCCCCGCGCGTTGGCCGAT
TCATTAATGCAGCTGGCACGACAGGTTTCCCGACTGGAAAGCGGGCAGTGAGCGCAACGCAATTAATGTG
AGTTAGCTCACTCATTAGGCACCCCAGGCTTTACACTTTATGCTTCCGGCTCGTATGTTGTGTGGAATTG
TGAGCGGATAACAATTTCACACAGGAAACAGCTATGACCATGATTACGCCAAGCGCGCAATTAACCCTCA
CTAAAGGGAACAAAAGCTGGAGCTGCAAGCTT
Features (pLannotate 1.2.2; 29 found; start..end, strand, type, name):
      3..229     +  promoter       RSV promoter: Rous sarcoma virus enhancer/promoter
    230..410     +  LTR            5' LTR (truncated): truncated 5' long terminal repeat (LTR) from HIV-1
    457..582     +  misc_feature   HIV-1 Ψ: packaging signal of human immunodeficiency virus type 1
    566..904     +  CDS            HIV-1 gag (fragment): gag protein from human immunodeficiency virus 1; gag
   1079..1312    +  misc_feature   RRE: The Rev response element (RRE) of HIV-1 allows for Rev-dependent mRNA export from the nucleus to the cytoplasm.
   1689..1789    +  CDS            Rev (fragment): human immunodeficiency virus 1 (HIV-1) Rev protein; rev; enhances nuclear export of unspliced and incompletely spliced viral mRNAs
   1790..1810    -  misc_feature   MCS (fragment): pBluescript multiple cloning site
   1820..2123    +  enhancer       CMV enhancer: human cytomegalovirus immediate early enhancer
   2124..2327    +  promoter       CMV promoter: human cytomegalovirus (CMV) immediate early promoter
   2399..2417    +  promoter       T7 promoter: promoter for bacteriophage T7 RNA polymerase
   2485..5640    +  CDS            cas9: CAS9_STAAU - Experimental evidence at protein level: Swiss-Prot protein existence level 1. CRISPR (clustered regularly interspaced short palindromic repeat) is an adaptive immune system that provides protection against mobile genetic elements (viruses, transposable elements and conjugative plasmids). CRISPR clusters contain spacers, sequences complementary to antecedent mobile elements, and target invading nucleic acids. CRISPR clusters are transcribed and processed into CRISPR RNA (crRNA). In type II CRISPR systems correct processing of pre-crRNA requires a trans- encoded small RNA (tracrRNA)
   5764..6162    +  CDS            BSD: blasticidin S deaminase; Aspergillus terreus BSD; confers resistance to blasticidin
   6163..6184    +  misc_feature   MCS (fragment): pBluescript multiple cloning site
   6187..6775    +  misc_feature   WPRE: woodchuck hepatitis virus posttranscriptional regulatory element
   6770..6844    +  CDS            nef (fragment): NEF_HV1Z2 - Experimental evidence at protein level: Swiss-Prot protein existence level 1. Extracellular Nef protein targets CD4(+) T-lymphocytes for apoptosis by interacting with CXCR4 surface receptors. From Human immunodeficiency virus type 1 group M subtype D (isolate Z2/CDC-Z34) (HIV-1).
   6846..7079    +  LTR            3' LTR (ΔU3): self-inactivating 3' long terminal repeat (LTR) from HIV-1
   7151..7272    +  polyA_signal   SV40 poly(A) signal: SV40 polyadenylation signal
   7312..7447    +  rep_origin     SV40 ori: SV40 origin of replication
   7468..7486    -  promoter       T7 promoter: promoter for bacteriophage T7 RNA polymerase
   7494..7649    +  CDS            lacZα (fragment): LacZα fragment of β-galactosidase; lacZ fragment
   7654..8082    +  rep_origin     f1 ori (sequence partly withheld): f1 bacteriophage origin of replication; arrow indicates direction of (+) strand synthesis
   8135..8239    +  promoter       AmpR promoter: bla
   8240..9100    +  CDS            AmpR: β-lactamase; bla; confers resistance to ampicillin, carbenicillin, and related antibiotics
   9271..9859    +  rep_origin     ori: high-copy-number ColE1/pMB1/pBR322/pUC origin of replication
  10042..10134   +  CDS            lacI (fragment): lac repressor; lacI; The lac repressor binds to the lac operator to inhibit transcription in E. coli. This inhibition can be relieved by adding lactose or isopropyl-β-D-thiogalactopyranoside (IPTG).
  10147..10168   +  protein_bind   CAP binding site: CAP binding activates transcription in the presence of cAMP. E. coli catabolite activator protein
  10183..10213   +  promoter       lac promoter: promoter for the E. coli lac operon
  10221..10237   +  protein_bind   lac operator: The lac repressor binds to the lac operator to inhibit transcription in E. coli. This inhibition can be relieved by adding lactose or isopropyl-β-D-thiogalactopyranoside (IPTG). lac repressor encoded by lacI
  10282..10300   +  promoter       T3 promoter: promoter for bacteriophage T3 RNA polymerase
