[The description below was written by a language model from this plasmid's Addgene catalogue record and pLannotate feature annotations shown in this document.]
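Description:
pLenti6.3-efSaCas9-BlastR is a 10,325 nt lentiviral transfer plasmid built on the Invitrogen pLenti6 backbone for expressing efSaCas9, a human codon-optimized variant of the Staphylococcus aureus Cas9 nuclease, in mammalian cells. It is propagated in E. coli through a high-copy ColE1/pUC-type origin with ampicillin selection from the β-lactamase gene. The backbone also carries an f1 origin, an SV40 origin and poly(A) signal, and remnants of a pBluescript-type cloning region (lac promoter/operator, lacZα fragment, T3 and T7 promoters).

The viral portion has a third-generation, self-inactivating layout. An RSV promoter replaces the U3 region of the truncated HIV-1 5' LTR to drive genomic RNA production in packaging cells. It is followed by the Ψ packaging signal with a gag fragment and the Rev response element for Rev-dependent nuclear export. The ΔU3 3' LTR disables LTR promoter activity after integration. Between these elements, the CMV immediate early enhancer and promoter drive the roughly 3.2 kb SaCas9-type coding sequence. A blasticidin S deaminase (BSD) open reading frame lies just over 100 nt downstream, with no separate promoter annotated in between. This suggests that nuclease and marker are co-expressed from one transcript, although the linking element is not identified in the feature table. A WPRE downstream of BSD enhances transcript stability and expression.

No guide RNA cassette is annotated, so the sgRNA would have to be supplied separately. The construct suits making blasticidin-selected cell populations that stably express this small Cas9. The associated study compared the activities and specificities of multiple small Cas9s in high throughput.
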