Addgene plasmid #220971: pLenti6.3-efSaCas9-BlastR
Purpose: Expresses human codon-optimized efSaCas9
Depositing lab: Hyongbum Kim. Depositing organization: Yonsei University Health System. Publication: Massively parallel evaluation and computational prediction of the activities and specificities of 17 small Cas9s. Seo SY, Min S, Lee S, Seo JH, Park J, Kim HK, Song M, Baek D, Cho SR, Kim HH. Nat Methods. 2023 Jul;20(7):999-1009. doi: 10.1038/s41592-023-01875-2. Epub 2023 May 15. PubMed 37188955.
Backbone
  Vector backbone: pLenti6
  Backbone manufacturer: Invitrogen
  Vector type: Mammalian Expression, Lentiviral, CRISPR
  Selectable markers: Blasticidin
Growth in bacteria
  Bacterial resistance: Ampicillin, 100 μg/mL
  Growth temperature: 37°C
  Growth strain: NEB Stable
  Copy number: Unknown
Gene/Insert
  Gene/Insert name: efSaCas9
Terms and licenses: Academic/Nonprofit Terms; Industry Terms: Not Available to Industry
How to cite: pLenti6.3-efSaCas9-BlastR was a gift from Hyongbum Kim (Addgene plasmid # 220971 ; http://n2t.net/addgene:220971 ; RRID:Addgene_220971)
